>Addgene plasmid #209878 | PM-RA | addgene full sequence | sequence record 415463 | Addgene NGS Result
ATATATGGAGTTCCGCGTTACATAACTTACGGTAAATGGCCCGCCTGGCTGACCGCCCAACGACCCCCGC
CCATTGACGTCAATAATGACGTATGTTCCCATAGTAACGCCAATAGGGACTTTCCATTGACGTCAATGGG
TGGAGTATTTACGGTAAACTGCCCACTTGGCAGTACATCAAGTGTATCATATGCCAAGTACGCCCCCTAT
TGACGTCAATGACGGTAAATGGCCCGCCTGGCATTATGCCCAGTACATGACCTTATGGGACTTTCCTACT
TGGCAGTACATCTACGTATTAGTCATCGCTATTACCATGGTGATGCGGTTTTGGCAGTACATCAATGGGC
GTGGATAGCGGTTTGACTCACGGGGATTTCCAAGTCTCCACCCCATTGACGTCAATGGGAGTTTGTTTTG
GCACCAAAATCAACGGGACTTTCCAAAATGTCGTAACAACTCCGCCCCATTGACGCAAATGGGCGGTAGG
CGTGTACGGTGGGAGGTCTATATAAGCAGAGCTGGTTTAGTGAACCGTCAGATCCGCTAGCGTGCCGCCA
CCATGCTGTGCTGTATGAGAAGAACCAAACAGGTTGAAAAAAATGATGACGACCAAAAGATTGGTGGTGG
TGGTAGTGGTGGTGGTGGTAGTGCTATGGTGAGCAAGAGCGAGGAGGTCATCAAAGAGTTCATGCGCTTC
AAGGTGCGCTTGGAGGGCTCCATGAACGGCCACGAGTTCGAGATCGAGGGCGAGGGCGAGGGCCGCCCCT
ACGAGGGCACCCAGACCGCCAAGCTGAAGGTGACCAAGGGCGGCCCCCTGCCCTTCGCCTGGGACATCCT
GTCCCCCCAGATCATGTACGGCTCCAAGGCGTACGTGAAGCACCCCGCCGACGTCCCCGATTACATGAAG
CTGTCCTTCCCCGAGGGCTTCAAGTGGGAGCGCGTGATGCACTTCGAGGACGGCGGTCTGGTGACCGTGA
CTCAGGACACCTCCCTGCAGGACGGCACGCTGATCTACAAGGTGAAGATGCGCGGCACCAACTTCCCCCC
CGACGGCCCCGTAATGCAGAAGAAGACCTTGGGCTGGGATTATGCCACCGAGCGCCTGTACCCCGAAGAC
GGCGTGCTGAAGGGCGAGCTTCTGGGGCGCCTGAAGCTGAAGGACGGCGGCCTCAACCTGGTGGAGTTCA
AGACCATCTACATGGCCAAGAAGCCCGTGCAACTGCCCGGCTACTACTTCGTGGACACCAAGCTGGGCAT
CACCTCCCACAACGAGGACTACACCATCGTGGAACAGTACGAGCGCTCCGAGGGCCGCCACCACCTGGGC
ATGGACGAGCTGTACAAGGGTACCTAATAGAAGCTTGGTAAACCGCTGATCAGCCTCGACTGCAGTCGAC
GGTACCGCGGGCCCGGGATCCACCGGATCTAGATAACTGATCATAATCAGCCATACCACATTTGTAGAGG
TTTTACTTGCTTTAAAAAACCTCCCACACCTCCCCCTGAACCTGAAACATAAAATGAATGCAATTGTTGT
TGTTAACTTGTTTATTGCAGCTTATAATGGTTACAAATAAAGCAATAGCATCACAAATTTCACAAATAAA
GCATTTTTTTCACTGCATTCTAGTTGTGGTTTGTCCAAACTCATCAATGTATCTTAACGCGTAAATTGTA
AGCGTTAATATTTTGTTAAAATTCGCGTTAAATTTTTGTTAAATCAGCTCATTTTTTAACCAATAGGCCG
AAATCGGCAAAATCCCTTATAAATCAAAAGAATAGACCGAGATAGGGT
[37 nt withheld, positions 1799-1835]
AAAGAACGTGGACTCCAACGTCAAAGG
[49 nt withheld, positions 1863-1911]
T
[91 nt withheld, positions 1913-2003]
G
[124 nt withheld, positions 2005-2128]
CAGGTGGCACTTTTCGGGGAAATGTGCGCGGAACCCCTATTTGTTTATTTTTCTAAATACATTCAAATAT
GTATCCGCTCATGAGACAATAACCCTGATAAATGCTTCAATAATATTGAAAAAGGAAGAGTCCTGAGGCG
GAAAGAACCAGCTGTGGAATGTGTGTCAGTTAGGGTGTGGAAAGTCCCCAGGCTCCCCAGCAGGCAGAAG
TATGCAAAGCATGCATCTCAATTAGTCAGCAACCAGGTGTGGAAAGTCCCCAGGCTCCCCAGCAGGCAGA
AGTATGCAAAGCATGCATCTCAATTAGTCAGCAACCATAGTCCCGCCCCTAACTCCGCCCATCCCGCCCC
TAACTCCGCCCAGTTCCGCCCATTCTCCGCCCCATGGCTGACTAATTTTTTTTATTTATGCAGAGGCCGA
GGCCGCCTCGGCCTCTGAGCTATTCCAGAAGTAGTGAGGAGGCTTTTTTGGAGGCCTAGGCTTTTGCAAA
GATCGATCAAGAGACAGGATGAGGATCGTTTCGCATGATTGAACAAGATGGATTGCACGCAGGTTCTCCG
GCCGCTTGGGTGGAGAGGCTATTCGGCTATGACTGGGCACAACAGACAATCGGCTGCTCTGATGCCGCCG
TGTTCCGGCTGTCAGCGCAGGGGCGCCCGGTTCTTTTTGTCAAGACCGACCTGTCCGGTGCCCTGAATGA
ACTGCAAGACGAGGCAGCGCGGCTATCGTGGCTGGCCACGACGGGCGTTCCTTGCGCAGCTGTGCTCGAC
GTTGTCACTGAAGCGGGAAGGGACTGGCTGCTATTGGGCGAAGTGCCGGGGCAGGATCTCCTGTCATCTC
ACCTTGCTCCTGCCGAGAAAGTATCCATCATGGCTGATGCAATGCGGCGGCTGCATACGCTTGATCCGGC
TACCTGCCCATTCGACCACCAAGCGAAACATCGCATCGAGCGAGCACGTACTCGGATGGAAGCCGGTCTT
GTCGATCAGGATGATCTGGACGAAGAGCATCAGGGGCTCGCGCCAGCCGAACTGTTCGCCAGGCTCAAGG
CGAGCATGCCCGACGGCGAGGATCTCGTCGTGACCCATGGCGATGCCTGCTTGCCGAATATCATGGTGGA
AAATGGCCGCTTTTCTGGATTCATCGACTGTGGCCGGCTGGGTGTGGCGGACCGCTATCAGGACATAGCG
TTGGCTACCCGTGATATTGCTGAAGAGCTTGGCGGCGAATGGGCTGACCGCTTCCTCGTGCTTTACGGTA
TCGCCGCTCCCGATTCGCAGCGCATCGCCTTCTATCGCCTTCTTGACGAGTTCTTCTGAGCGGGACTCTG
GGGTTCGAAATGACCGACCAAGCGACGCCCAACCTGCCATCACGAGATTTCGATTCCACCGCCGCCTTCT
ATGAAAGGTTGGGCTTCGGAATCGTTTTCCGGGACGCCGGCTGGATGATCCTCCAGCGCGGGGATCTCAT
GCTGGAGTTCTTCGCCCACCCTAGGGGGAGGCTAACTGAAACACGGAAGGAGACAATACCGGAAGGAACC
CGCGCTATGACGGCAATAAAAAGACAGAATAAAACGCACGGTGTTGGGTCGTTTGTTCATAAACGCGGGG
TTCGGTCCCAGGGCTGGCACTCTGTCGATACCCCACCGAGACCCCATTGGGGCCAATACGCCCGCGTTTC
TTCCTTTTCCCCACCCCACCCCCCAAGTTCGGGTGAAGGCCCAGGGCTCGCAGCCAACGTCGGGGCGGCA
GGCCCTGCCATAGCCTCAGGTTACTCATATATACTTTAGATTGATTTAAAACTTCATTTTTAATTTAAAA
GGATCTAGGTGAAGATCCTTTTTGATAATCTCATGACCAAAATCCCTTAACGTGAGTTTTCGTTCCACTG
AGCGTCAGACCCCGTAGAAAAGATCAAAGGATCTTCTTGAGATCCTTTTTTTCTGCGCGTAATCTGCTGC
TTGCAAACAAAAAAACCACCGCTACCAGCGGTGGTTTGTTTGCCGGATCAAGAGCTACCAACTCTTTTTC
CGAAGGTAACTGGCTTCAGCAGAGCGCAGATACCAAATACTGTTCTTCTAGTGTAGCCGTAGTTAGGCCA
CCACTTCAAGAACTCTGTAGCACCGCCTACATACCTCGCTCTGCTAATCCTGTTACCAGTGGCTGCTGCC
AGTGGCGATAAGTCGTGTCTTACCGGGTTGGACTCAAGACGATAGTTACCGGATAAGGCGCAGCGGTCGG
GCTGAACGGGGGGTTCGTGCACACAGCCCAGCTTGGAGCGAACGACCTACACCGAACTGAGATACCTACA
GCGTGAGCTATGAGAAAGCGCCACGCTTCCCGAAGGGAGAAAGGCGGACAGGTATCCGGTAAGCGGCAGG
GTCGGAACAGGAGAGCGCACGAGGGAGCTTCCAGGGGGAAACGCCTGGTATCTTTATAGTCCTGTCGGGT
TTCGCCACCTCTGACTTGAGCGTCGATTTTTGTGATGCTCGTCAGGGGGGCGGAGCCTATGGAAAAACGC
CAGCAACGCGGCCTTTTTACGGTTCCTGGCCTTTTGCTGGCCTTTTGCTCACATGTTCTTTCCTGCGTTA
TCCCCTGATTCTGTGGATAACCGTATTACCGCCATGCATTAGTTATTAATAGTAATCAATTACGGGGTCA
TTAGTTCATAGCCC
Features (pLannotate 1.2.2; 16 found; start..end, strand, type, name):
     16..319     +  enhancer       CMV enhancer: human cytomegalovirus immediate early enhancer
    320..523     +  promoter       CMV promoter: human cytomegalovirus (CMV) immediate early promoter
    622..647     -  CDS            9xHis (fragment): 9xHis affinity tag
    656..1348    +  CDS            dTomato: dTomato is a basic (constitutively fluorescent) orange fluorescent protein published in 2004, derived from Discosoma sp.. It is reported to be a somewhat slowly-maturing dimer with low acid sensitivity.
   1390..1421    +  misc_feature   MCS (fragment): multiple cloning site
   1438..1522    +  CDS            large T antigen (fragment): large T antigen from SV40 (simian virus 40)
   1545..1666    +  polyA_signal   SV40 poly(A) signal: SV40 polyadenylation signal
   1700..2128    -  rep_origin     f1 ori (sequence partly withheld): f1 bacteriophage origin of replication; arrow indicates direction of (+) strand synthesis
   2155..2259    +  promoter       AmpR promoter: bla
   2261..2618    +  promoter       SV40 promoter: SV40 enhancer and early promoter
   2653..3447    +  CDS            NeoR/KanR: aminoglycoside phosphotransferase from Tn5; aph(3')-II (or nptII); confers resistance to neomycin, kanamycin, and G418 (Geneticin®)
   3468..3620    +  CDS            ble (fragment): BLE_KLEPN - Experimental evidence at protein level: Swiss-Prot protein existence level 1. Binding protein with a strong affinity to the bleomycin family of antibiotics. Binds to CL990; an antimitotic-antibiotic compound. From Klebsiella pneumoniae.
   3679..3726    +  polyA_signal   HSV TK poly(A) signal: herpes simplex virus thymidine kinase polyadenylation signal (Cole and Stacy, 1985)
   3817..3833    -  polyA_signal   bGH poly(A) signal (fragment): bovine growth hormone polyadenylation signal
   4055..4643    +  rep_origin     ori: high-copy-number ColE1/pMB1/pBR322/pUC origin of replication
   4758..4802    +  enhancer       CMV enhancer (fragment): human cytomegalovirus immediate early enhancer
