[The description below was written by a language model from this plasmid's Addgene catalogue record and pLannotate feature annotations shown in this document.]
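Description:
PM-RA is a mammalian expression plasmid built on the mEmerald-C1 backbone, in which the mEmerald coding sequence was replaced by Gibson assembly with ddRFP A, the "RA" copy of a synthetic dimerization-dependent red fluorescent protein pair. The insert carries at its N terminus the short targeting sequence of human GAP43, which anchors the protein to the cytosolic face of the plasma membrane. Expression is driven by the human CMV immediate early enhancer and promoter and terminated by an SV40 polyadenylation signal. The automated annotation labels the roughly 690 bp open reading frame as dTomato, which reflects sequence similarity among Discosoma-derived red fluorescent proteins rather than a different insert. Small hits called as a 9xHis fragment, large T antigen fragment, ble fragment and bGH poly(A) fragment are most likely incidental or residual backbone matches.

The plasmid replicates at high copy in E. coli from a ColE1/pUC-type origin and also carries an f1 origin. A single NeoR/KanR (aminoglycoside phosphotransferase) gene sits behind tandem bacterial (bla) and SV40 early promoters and is followed by an HSV TK poly(A) signal, so it gives kanamycin selection in bacteria and could support G418 selection in mammalian cells.

Dimerization-dependent fluorescent proteins are only weakly fluorescent alone and brighten when the A copy binds its partner B copy. PM-RA belongs to the Contact-FP toolkit, in which such a plasma-membrane-anchored half is co-expressed with a complementary half targeted to another organelle, to visualise membrane contact sites and their dynamics in live cells. The partner construct is not part of this record.
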