Addgene plasmid #209878: PM-RA
Purpose: Dimerization dependent fluorescent protein RA anchored to cytosolic face of the plasma membrane with the N-terminal targeting sequence of human GAP43
Depositing lab: Sarah Cohen. Depositing organization: University of North Carolina at Chapel Hill. Publication: Contact-FP: A Dimerization-Dependent Fluorescent Protein Toolkit for Visualizing Membrane Contact Site Dynamics. Miner GE, Smith SY, Showalter WK, So CM, Ragusa JV, Powers AE, Zanellati MC, Hsu CH, Marchan MF, Cohen S. Contact (Thousand Oaks). 2024 Feb 4;7:25152564241228911. doi: 10.1177/25152564241228911. eCollection 2024 Jan-Dec. PubMed 38327561.
Backbone
  Vector backbone: mEmerald-C1
  Vector type: Mammalian Expression
Growth in bacteria
  Bacterial resistance: Kanamycin, 50 μg/mL
  Growth temperature: 37°C
  Growth strain: DH5alpha
  Copy number: High Copy
Gene/Insert
  Gene/Insert name: ddRFP A
  Species: Synthetic
  Promoter: CMV
  Tag / fusion protein: Targeting domain of Gap43 MLCCMRRTKQVEKNDDQKI (N terminal on insert)
  Cloning method: Gibson Cloning
Terms and licenses: Academic/Nonprofit Terms; Industry Terms: Not Available to Industry
Depositor comments: mEmerald was replaced with ddRFP A
How to cite: PM-RA was a gift from Sarah Cohen (Addgene plasmid # 209878 ; http://n2t.net/addgene:209878 ; RRID:Addgene_209878)
