>Addgene plasmid #209878 | PM-RA | depositor partial sequence | sequence record 409303 | ddRFP A gene
ATGGTGAGCAAGAGCGAGGAGGTCATCAAAGAGTTCATGCGCTTCAAGGTGCGCTTGGAGGGCTCCATGA
ACGGCCACGAGTTCGAGATCGAGGGCGAGGGCGAGGGCCGCCCCTACGAGGGCACCCAGACCGCCAAGCT
GAAGGTGACCAAGGGCGGCCCCCTGCCCTTCGCCTGGGACATCCTGTCCCCCCAGATCATGTACGGCTCC
AAGGCGTACGTGAAGCACCCCGCCGACGTCCCCGATTACATGAAGCTGTCCTTCCCCGAGGGCTTCAAGT
GGGAGCGCGTGATGCACTTCGAGGACGGCGGTCTGGTGACCGTGACTCAGGACACCTCCCTGCAGGACGG
CACGCTGATCTACAAGGTGAAGATGCGCGGCACCAACTTCCCCCCCGACGGCCCCGTAATGCAGAAGAAG
ACCTTGGGCTGGGATTATGCCACCGAGCGCCTGTACCCCGAAGACGGCGTGCTGAAGGGCGAGCTTCTGG
GGCGCCTGAAGCTGAAGGACGGCGGCCTCAACCTGGTGGAGTTCAAGACCATCTACATGGCCAAGAAGCC
CGTGCAACTGCCCGGCTACTACTTCGTGGACACCAAGCTGGGCATCACCTCCCACAACGAGGACTACACC
ATCGTGGAACAGTACGAGCGCTCCGAGGGCCGCCACCACCTGGGCATGGACGAGCTGTACAAG
