>Addgene plasmid #209878 | PM-RA | depositor partial sequence | sequence record 409304 | Gap43 targeting domain
ATGCTGTGCTGTATGAGAAGAACCAAACAGGTTGAAAAAAATGATGACGACCAAAAGATT
